>Addgene plasmid #85181 | CA-RIT-NFAT1 (IRES-GFP) | addgene partial sequence | sequence record 176300 | Addgene Partial NGS Result
CCCCCCCCCTAACGTTACTGGCCGAAGCCGCTTGGAATAAGGCCGGTGTGCGTTTGTCTATATGTTATTT
TCCACCATATTGCCGTCTTTTGGCAATGTGAGGGCCCGGAAACCTGGCCCTGTCTTCTTGACGAGCATTC
CTAGGGGTCTTTCCCCTCTCGCCAAAGGAATGCAAGGTCTGTTGAATGTCGTGAAGGAAGCAGTTCCTCT
GGAAGCTTCTTGAAGACAAACAACGTCTGTAGCGACCCTTTGCAGGCAGCGGAACCCCCCACCTGGCGAC
AGGTGCCTCTGCGGCCAAAAGCCACGTGTATAAGATACACCTGCAAAGGCGGCACAACCCCAGTGCCACG
TTGTGAGTTGGATAGTTGTGGAAAGAGTCAAATGGCTCTCCTCAAGCGTATTCAACAAGGGGCTGAAGGA
TGCCCAGAAGGTACCCCATTGTATGGGATCTGATCTGGGGCCTCGGTGCACATGCTTTACATGTGTTTAG
TCGAGGTTAAAAAAACGTCTAGGCCCCCCGAACCACGGGGACGTGGTTTTCCTTTGAAAAACACGATGAT
AATATGGCCACAACCATGGTGAGCAAGGGCGAGGAGCTGTTCACCGGGGTGGTGCCCATCCTGGTCGAGC
TGGACGGCGACGTAAACGGCCACAAGTTCAGCGTGTCTGGCGAGGGCGAGGGCGATGCCACCTACGGCAA
GCTGACCCTGAAGTTCATCTGCACCACCGGCAAGCTGCCCGTGCCCTGGCCCACCCTCGTGACCACCCTG
ACCTACGGCGTGCAGTGCTTCAGCCGCTACCCCGACCACATGAAGCAGCACGACTTCTTCAAGTCCGCCA
TGCCCGAAGGCTACGTCCAGGAGCGCACCATCTTCTTCAAGGACGACGGCAACTACAAGACCCGCGCCGA
GGTGAAGTTCGAGGGCGACACCCTGGTGAACCGCATCGAGCTGAAGGGCATCGACTTCAAGGAGGACGGC
AACATCCTGGGGCACAAGCTGGAGTACAACTACAACAGCCACAACGTCTATATCATGGCCGACAAGCAGA
AGAACGGCATCAAGGCGAACTTCAAGATCCGCCACAACATCGAGGACGGCAGCGTGCAGCTCGCCGACCA
CTACCAGCAGAACACCCCCATCGGCGACGGCCCCGTGCTGCTGCCCGACAACCACTACCTGAGCACCCAG
TCCGCCCTGAGCAAAGACCCCAACGAGAAGCGCGATCACATGGTCCTGCTGGAGTTCGTGACCGCCGCCG
GGATCACTCTCGGCATGGACGAGCTGTACAAGTAATGAGATAAAATAAAAGATTTTATTTAGTCTCCAGA
AAAAGGGGGGAATGAAAGACCCCACCTGTAGGTTTGGCAAGCTAGCTTAAGTAACGCCATTTTGCAAGGC
ATGGAAAATACATAACTGAGAATAGAGAAGTTCAGATCAAGGTTAGGAACAGAGAGACAGCAGAATATGG
GCCAAACAGGATATCTGTGGTAAGCAGTTCCTGCCCCGGCTCAGGGCCAAGAACAGATGGTCCCCAGATG
CGGTCCCGCCCTCAGCAGTTTCTAGAGAACCATCAGATGTTTCCAGGGTGCCCCAAGGACCTGAAATGAC
CCTGTGCCTTATTTGAACTAACCAATCAGTTCGCTTCTCGCTTCTGTTCGCGCGCTTCTGCTCCCCGAGC
TCAATAAAAGAGCCCACAACCCCTCACTCGGCGCGCCAGTCCTCCGATAGACTGCGTCGCCCGGGTACCC
GTATTCCCAATAAAGCCTCTTGCTGTTTGCATCCGACTTGTGGTCTCGCTGTTCCTTGGGAGGGTCTCCT
CTGAGTGATTGACTACCCGTCAGCGGGGGTCTTTCATGGGTAACAGTTTCTTGAAGTTGGAGAACAACAT
TCTGAGGGTAGGAGTCGAATATTAAGTAATCCTGACTCAATTAGCCACTGTTTTGAATCCACATACTCCA
ATACTCCTGAAATAGTTCATTATGGACAGCGCAGAAAGAGCTGGGGAGAATTGTGAAATTGTTATCCGCT
CACAATTCCACACAACATACGAGCCGGAAGCATAAAGTGTAAAGCCTGGGGTGCCTAATGAGTGAGCTAA
CTCACATTAATTGCGTTGCGCTCACTGCCCGCTTTCCAGTCGGGAAACCTGTCGTGCCAGCTGCATTAAT
GAATCGGCCAACGCGCGGGGAGAGGCGGTTTGCGTATTGGGCGCTCTTCCGCTTCCTCGCTCACTGACTC
GCTGCGCTCGGTCGTTCGGCTGCGGCGAGCGGTATCAGCTCACTCAAAGGCGGTAATACGGTTATCCACA
GAATCAGGGGATAACGCAGGAAAGAACATGTGAGCAAAAGGCCAGCAAAAGGCCAGGAACCGTAAAAAGG
CCGCGTTGCTGGCGTTTTTCCATAGGCTCCGCCCCCCTGACGAGCATCACAAAAATCGACGCTCAAGTCA
GAGGTGGCGAAACCCGACAGGACTATAAAGATACCAGGCGTTTCCCCCTGGAAGCTCCCTCGTGCGCTCT
CCTGTTCCGACCCTGCCGCTTACCGGATACCTGTCCGCCTTTCTCCCTTCGGGAAGCGTGGCGCTTTCTC
ATAGCTCACGCTGTAGGTATCTCAGTTCGGTGTAGGTCGTTCGCTCCAAGCTGGGCTGTGTGCACGAACC
CCCCGTTCAGCCCGACCGCTGCGCCTTATCCGGTAACTATCGTCTTGAGTCCAACCCGGTAAGACACGAC
TTATCGCCACTGGCAGCAGCCACTGGTAACAGGATTAGCAGAGCGAGGTATGTAGGCGGTGCTACAGAGT
TCTTGAAGTGGTGGCCTAACTACGGCTACACTAGAAGAACAGTATTTGGTATCTGCGCTCTGCTGAAGCC
AGTTACCTTCGGAAAAAGAGTTGGTAGCTCTTGATCCGGCAAACAAACCACCGCTGGTAGCGGTGGTTTT
TTTGTTTGCAAGCAGCAGATTACGCGCAGAAAAAAAGGATCTCAAGAAGATCCTTTGATCTTTTCTACGG
GGTCTGACGCTCAGTGGAACGAAAACTCACGTTAAGGGATTTTGGTCATGAGATTATCAAAAAGGATCTT
CACCTAGATCCTTTTAAATTAAAAATGAAGTTTTAAATCAATCTAAAGTATATATGAGTAAACTTGGTCT
GACAGTTACCAATGCTTAATCAGTGAGGCACCTATCTCAGCGATCTGTCTATTTCGTTCATCCATAGTTG
CCTGACTCCCCGTCGTGTAGATAACTACGATACGGGAGGGCTTACCATCTGGCCCCAGTGCTGCAATGAT
ACCGCGAGACCCACGCTCACCGGCTCCAGATTTATCAGCAATAAACCAGCCAGCCGGAAGGGCCGAGCGC
AGAAGTGGTCCTGCAACTTTATCCGCCTCCATCCAGTCTATTAATTGTTGCCGGGAAGCTAGAGTAAGTA
GTTCGCCAGTTAATAGTTTGCGCAACGTTGTTGCCATTGCTACAGGCATCGTGGTGTCACGCTCGTCGTT
TGGTATGGCTTCATTCAGCTCCGGTTCCCAACGATCAAGGCGAGTTACATGATCCCCCATGTTGTGCAAA
AAAGCGGTTAGCTCCTTCGGTCCTCCGATCGTTGTCAGAAGTAAGTTGGCCGCAGTGTTATCACTCATGG
TTATGGCAGCACTGCATAATTCTCTTACTGTCATGCCATCCGTAAGATGCTTTTCTGTGACTGGTGAGTA
CTCAACCAAGTCATTCTGAGAATAGTGTATGCGGCGACCGAGTTGCTCTTGCCCGGCGTCAATACGGGAT
AATACCGCGCCACATAGCAGAACTTTAAAAGTGCTCATCATTGGAAAACGTTCTTCGGGGCGAAAACTCT
CAAGGATCTTACCGCTGTTGAGATCCAGTTCGATGTAACCCACTCGTGCACCCAACTGATCTTCAGCATC
TTTTACTTTCACCAGCGTTTCTGGGTGAGCAAAAACAGGAAGGCAAAATGCCGCAAAAAAGGGAATAAGG
GCGACACGGAAATGTTGAATACTCATACTCTTCCTTTTTCAATATTATTGAAGCATTTATCAGGGTTATT
GTCTCATGAGCGGATACATATTTGAATGTATTTAGAAAAATAAACAAATAGGGGTTCCGCGCACATTTCC
CCGAAAAGTGCCACCTGACGTCTAAGAAACCATTATTATCATGACATTAACCTATAAAAATAGGCGTATC
ACGAGGCCCTTTCGTCTCGCGCGTTTCGGTGATGACGGTGAAAACCTCTGACACATGCAGCTCCCGGAGA
CGGTCACAGCTTGTCTGTAAGCGGATGCCGGGAGCAGACAAGCCCGTCAGGGCGCGTCAGCGGGTGTTGG
CGGGTGTCGGGGCTGGCTTAACTATGCGGCATCAGAGCAGATTGTACTGAGAGTGCACCATATGCGGTGT
GAAATACCGCACAGATGCGTAAGGAGAAAATACCGCATCAGGCGCCATTCGCCATTCAGGCTGCGCAACT
GTTGGGAAGGGCGATCGGTGCGGGCCTCTTCGCTATTACGCCAGCTGGCGAAAGGGGGATGTGCTGCAAG
GCGATTAAGTTGGGTAACGCCAGGGTTTTCCCAGTCACGACGTTGTAAAACGACGGCGCAAGGAATGGTG
CATGCAAGGAGATGGCGCCCAACAGTCCCCCGGCCACGGGGCCTGCCACCATACCCACGCCGAAACAAGC
GCTCATGAGCCCGAAGTGGCGAGCCCGATCTTCCCCATCGGTGATGTCGGCGATATAGGCGCCAGCAACC
GCACCTGTGGCGCCGGTGATGCCGGCCACGATGCGTCCGGCGTAGAGGCGATTAGTCCAATTTGTTAAAG
ACAGGATATCAGTGGTCCAGGCTCTAGTTTTGACTCAACAATATCACCAGCTGAAGCCTATAGAGTACGA
GCCATAGATAAAATAAAAGATTTTATTTAGTCTCCAGAAAAAGGGGGGAATGAAAGACCCCACCTGTAGG
TTTGGCAAGCTAGCTTAAGTAACGCCATTTTGCAAGGCATGGAAAATACATAACTGAGAATAGAGAAGTT
CAGATCAAGGTTAGGAACAGAGAGACAGCAGAATATGGGCCAAACAGGATATCTGTGGTAAGCAGTTCCT
GCCCCGGCTCAGGGCCAAGAACAGATGGTCCCCAGATGCGGTCCCGCCCTCAGCAGTTTCTAGAGAACCA
TCAGATGTTTCCAGGGTGCCCCAAGGACCTGAAATGACCCTGTGCCTTATTTGAACTAACCAATCAGTTC
GCTTCTCGCTTCTGTTCGCGCGCTTCTGCTCCCCGAGCTCAATAAAAGAGCCCACAACCCCTCACTCGGC
GCGCCAGTCCTCCGATAGACTGCGTCGCCCGGGTACCCGTATTCCCAATAAAGCCTCTTGCTGTTTGCAT
CCGAATCGTGGACTCGCTGATCCTTGGGAGGGTCTCCTCAGATTGATTGACTGCCCACCTCGGGGGTCTT
TCATTTGGAGGTTCCACCGAGATTTGGAGACCCCTGCCCAGGGACCACCGACCCCCCCGCCGGGAGGTAA
GCTGGCCAGCGGTCGTTTCGTGTCTGTCTCTGTCTTTGTGCGTGTTTGTGCCGGCATCTAATGTTTGCGC
CTGCGTCTGTACTAGTTAGCTAACTAGCTCTGTATCTGGCGGACCCGTGGTGGAACTGACGAGTTCTGAA
CACCCGGCCGCAACCCTGGGAGACGTCCCAGGGACTTTGGGGGCCGTTTTTGTGGCCCGACCTGAGGAAG
GGAGTCGATGTGGAATCCGACCCCGTCAGGATATGTGGTTCTGGTAGGAGACGAGAACCTAAAACAGTTC
CCGCCTCCGTCTGAATTTTTGCTTTCGGTTTGGAACCGAAGCCGCGCGTCTTGTCTGCTGCAGCGCTGCA
GCATCGTTCTGTGTTGTCTCTGTCTGACTGTGTTTCTGTATTTGTCTGAAAATTAGGGCCAGACTGTTAC
CACTCCCTTAAGTTTGACCTTAGGTCACTGGAAAGATGTCGAGCGGATCGCTCACAACCAGTCGGTAGAT
GTCAAGAAGAGACGTTGGGTTACCTTCTGCTCTGCAGAATGGCCAACCTTTAACGTCGGATGGCCGCGAG
ACGGCACCTTTAACCGAGACCTCATCACCCAGGTTAAGATCAAGGTCTTTTCACCTGGCCCGCATGGACA
CCCAGACCAGGTCCCCTACATCGTGACCTGGGAAGCCTTGGCTTTTGACCCCCCTCCCTGGGTCAAGCCC
TTTGTACACCCTAAGCCTCCGCCTCCTCTTCCTCCATCCGCCCCGTCTCTCCCCCTTGAACCTCCTCGTT
CGACCCCGCCTCGATCCTCCCTTTATCCAGCCCTCACTCCTTCTCTAGGCGCCGGAATTAGATCTCTCGA
GGTCATCACAAGTTTGTACAAAAAAGCAGGCTTCGAAGGAGATAGAACCAATTCTTAAGCTTCCACCATG
ATCTTTTACCCATACGATGTTCCTGACTATGCGGGCTATCCCTATGACGTCCCGGACTATGCAGGATCCT
ATCCATATGACGTTCCAGATTACGCTGCTCAGTGCGGCCGCGACGTCCCGGAGCCGCAGCCCGACCCCGA
TGGCGGGGACGGCCCCGGCCACGAGCCCGGGGGCAGTCCCCAAGACGAGCTGGACTTTTCCATCCTCTTC
GATTATGACTATCTGAACCCTATCGAAGAAGAACCGATCGCACATAAGGCCATCAGCTCACCCTCCGGAC
TCGCATACCCGGATGATGTCCTGGACTATGGCCTCAAGCCATGCAACCCCCTTGCCAGTCTCTCTGGCGA
GCCCCCTGGCCGGTTCGGAGAGCCGGATAGTATAGGGTTCCAGAACTTTCTGAGCCCGGTCAAGCCAGCA
GGGGCTTCGGGCCCGAGCCCTCGGATCGAGATCACTCCATCCCACGAACTGATGCAGGCAGGGGGGGCCC
TCCGTGGGAGAGACGCCGGCCTGTCCCCCGAGCAGCCGGCCCTGGCCCTGGCCGGCGTGGCCGCCAGCCC
GAGGTTCACACTGCCCGTGCCCGGCTACGAGGGCTACCGCGAGCCGCTTTGCTTGAGCCCCGCTGCAGCA
GGCGCAGCAGCCGCATTCATTTCTGACACCTTCTCCCCCTACACCTCGCCCTGCGTCTCACCCAATAACG
CCGGGCCCGACGACCTGTGTCCCCAGTTTCAAAACATCCCTGCTCATTATGCCCCCCGGACCGCTCCAAT
AATGGCACCTCGAACCAGCCTCGCCGAGGACAGCTGCCTGGGCCGACACTCGCCCGTGCCCCGTCCGGCA
TCCCGCTCCTCCTCACCCGGTGCCAAGCGGAGGCATTCGTGCGCAGAGGCTTTGGTTGCTCCTCTGCCCG
CAGCCGCACCCCAGCGCGCCCGGAGCCCCGCGCCACAGCCCGCGCCTCACGTGGCACCGCAGGACGACAG
CATCCCCGCTGGGTACCCCCCCACGGCCGGCTCTGCTGTTCTCATGGATGCCCTCAACACCCTGGCCACC
GACTCGCCCTGCGGGATCCCCTCCAAGATATGGAAGACCAGTCCTGACCCGACGCCTGTGTCCACCGCTC
CGTCCAAGGCTGGCCTGGCCCGCCACATCTACCCTACTGTGGAGTTCCTGGGGCCATGTGAGCAGGAGGA
GAGGAGGAATTCCGCTCCAGAGTCCATCCTGCTGGTACCACCTACTTGGCCCAAGCAGTTGGTGCCGGCC
ATTCCCATCTGCAGCATCCCTGTGACTGCATCCCTCCCACCACTCGAGTGGCCACTCTCCAATCAGTCGG
GCTCCTATGAGCTACGGATTGAGGTCCAACCCAAGCCCCATCACCGGGCCCACTATGAGACGGAGGGCAG
CCGTGGCGCTGTCAAAGCCCCAACAGGAGGACACCCTGTGGTGCAGCTCCACGGCTACATGGAGAACAAG
CCTCTGGGGCTTCAGATCTTCATTGGGACAGCAGATGAGGCGGCCCTAAAGCCGCACGCCTTCTACCAAG
TACACAGGATCACTGGGAAAACGGTCACCACCACGAGCTATGAGAAGATCGTAGGCAACACCAAGGTCCT
GGAGATCCCCCTGGAGCCAAAGAACAACATGAGAGCCACCATCGACTGTGCAGGCATCCTGAAGCTCCGA
AACGCTGACATCGAGCTGCGGAAGGGCGAGGGGGACATCGGCAGGAAGAACACGCGTGTGCGCCTGGTGT
TCCGCGTGCACGTCCCAGAGCCCAGTGGGCGCATCGTCTCCCTGCAGGCTGCGTCCAACCCCATCGAGTG
CTCTCAGCGCTCTGCCCACGAGCTGCCCATGGTGGAGAGACAAGACATGGACAGCTGCCTGGTCTACGGG
GGCCAGCAGATGATCCTCACGGGCCAGAACTTCACAGCGGAGTCCAAGGTTGTGTTCATGGAGAAGACTA
CAGATGGGCAGCAGATTTGGGAGATGGAAGCTACGGTGGATAAAGACAAGAGCCAGCCTAACATGCTTTT
TGTTGAGATCCCCGAGTATCGGAACAAGCACATCCGCGTGCCCGTGAAAGTCAACTTCTACGTCATCAAC
GGAAAGAGGAAACGAAGTCAGCCACAGCACTTTACCTACCACCCAGTCCCTGCCATCAAGACAGAGCCCA
GCGATGAGTATGAACCATCTTTGATCTGCAGCCCCGCCCATGGAGGCCTGGGGAGCCAGCCATATTACCC
ACAGCACCCAATGCTGGCCGAGTCCCCCTCCTGCCTTGTGGCTACCATGGCCCCCTGCCAACAGTTCCGC
TCGGGGCTCTCATCCCCCGATGCTCGCTACCAACAGCAGAGCCCCGCAGCTGCCCTCTACCAGAGAAGCA
AGAGCCTGAGTCCCGGCCTGCTGGGCTACCAGCAGCCGTCCCTCCTGGCAGCACCCTTGGGTCTGGCTGA
TGCCCACCGCTCTGTGCTGGTGCATGCTGGTTCTCAGGGGCAGGGGCAGGGCTCCACCCTCCGACACACA
TCCTCGGCCAGCCAGCAGGCCTCACCCGTGATCCACTACTCACCCACCAACCAGCAGCTTCGCGGTGGGG
GTCACCAGGAGTTCCAGCATATCATGTACTGTGAAAACTTCGGCCCCAGCTCTGCCAGGCCTGGCCCGCC
TCCCATCAACCAAGGTCAGAGGCTGAGCCCGGGCGCCTACCCCACAGTCATCCAACAACAGACTGCCCCG
AGCCAAAGAGCTGCCAAAAACGGACCCAGTGACCAGAAGGAAGCTCTGCCCACGGGAGTGACCGTCAAAC
AGGAACAGAACCTGGACCAGACCTACCTGGATGACGTTAATGAAATCATCAGGAAGGAGTTTTCAGGACC
TCCCTCCCGAAATCAGACCTAGAAACAAACATAATCTCGCGACGCAATCTAGACCCAGCTTTCTTGTACA
AAGTGGTGATGACGGTATCGATAAGCTTGATATCGAATTCCGCCCCCCCCCCTAACGTTACTGGCCGAAG
CCGCTTGGAATAAGGCCGGTGTGCGTTTGTCTATATGTTATTTTCCACCATATTGCCGTCTTTTGGCAAT
GTGAGGGCCCGGAAACCTGGCCCTGTCTTCTTGACGAGCATTCCTAGGGGTCTTTCCCCTCTCGCCAAAG
GAATGCAAGGTCTGTTGAATGTCGTGAAGGAAGCAGTTCCTCTGGAAGCTTCTTGAAGACAAACAACGTC
TGTAGCGACCCTTTGCAGGCAGCGGAACCCCCCACCTGGCGACAGGTGCCTCTGCGGCCAAAAGCCACGT
GTATAAGATACACCTGCAAAGGCGGCACAACCCCAGTGCCACGTTGTGAGTTGGATAGTTGTGGAAAGAG
TCAAATGGCTCTCCTCAAGCGTATTCAACAAGGGGCTGAAGGATGCCCAGAAGGTACCCCATTGTATGGG
ATCTGATCTGGGGCCTCGGTGCACATGCTTTACATG
