[The description below was written by a language model from this plasmid's Addgene catalogue record.]
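Description:
CA-RIT-NFAT1 (IRES-GFP) is a retroviral mammalian expression plasmid built on the pRV backbone and propagated in E. coli under ampicillin selection. The record does not list the origin of replication, the copy number, or the promoter driving the insert; in a retroviral vector of this type expression commonly comes from the viral long terminal repeat, but that is not stated here. The insert was introduced by Gateway cloning, so recombination scars are likely to flank the coding region.

The payload is an approximately 2.8 kb mouse Nfatc2 (NFAT1) coding sequence lacking the first three amino acids and carrying an N-terminal HA tag for detection. Two sets of mutations define its behaviour. The "CA" changes replace serines with alanines in several serine-rich motifs of the regulatory domain. These are the residues whose phosphorylation normally keeps NFAT cytoplasmic, so the protein behaves as constitutively active without needing calcium/calcineurin signalling. The "RIT" changes (R468A, I469A, T535G) selectively disrupt the cooperative interaction between NFAT and AP-1, leaving an NFAT1 that is active but cannot partner with AP-1. Downstream, an IRES directs translation of EGFP from the same transcript, so transduced cells can be identified or sorted by fluorescence, with no drug marker listed.

The construct is suited to retroviral transduction of mammalian cells to separate AP-1-independent NFAT transcriptional programmes from cooperative NFAT:AP-1 ones. The associated publication used this approach to study NFAT-driven exhaustion of activated CD8 T cells.
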