Addgene plasmid #85181: CA-RIT-NFAT1 (IRES-GFP)
Purpose: Constitutively active NFAT1, mutated to interfere selectively with the NFAT:AP-1 interaction. Co-expresses EGFP for selection
Depositing lab: Anjana Rao. Depositing organization: La Jolla Institute for Immunology. Publication: The Transcription Factor NFAT Promotes Exhaustion of Activated CD8 T Cells. Martinez GJ, Pereira RM, Aijo T, Kim EY, Marangoni F, Pipkin ME, Togher S, Heissmeyer V, Zhang YC, Crotty S, Lamperti ED, Ansel KM, Mempel TR, Lahdesmaki H, Hogan PG, Rao A. Immunity. 2015 Feb 6. pii: S1074-7613(15)00032-1. doi: 10.1016/j.immuni.2015.01.006. PubMed 25680272.
Backbone
  Vector backbone: pRV
  Backbone manufacturer: Anjana Rao lab
  Vector type: Mammalian Expression, Retroviral
  Selectable markers: IRES-EGFP
Growth in bacteria
  Bacterial resistance: Ampicillin, 100 μg/mL
  Growth temperature: 37°C
  Growth strain: DH5alpha
  Copy number: Unknown
Gene/Insert
  Gene/Insert name: CA-RIT-NFAT1 (alt names: constitutively active NFAT1 with RIT mutations; nfatc2)
  Species: M. musculus (mouse)
  Insert size (bp): 2800
  Mutation: Amino acids 1-3 removed; CA: PASSGSSASF mutated to PAAAGAAAAF, SPRTSPIMSP mutated to APRTAPIMAP, SPQRSRSPSPQPSP mutated to APQRARSPAPQPAP. RIT:R468A, I469A, T535G
  Entrez Gene: Nfatc2 (a.k.a. AI607462, NF-ATc2, NF-ATp, NFAT1, NFAT1-D, Nfatp)
  Tag / fusion protein: HA (N terminal on insert)
  Cloning method: Gateway Cloning
  Sequencing primers: 5′ pBABE-5; 3′ IRES-R (5'-GCATTCCTTTGGCGAGAG-3')
Terms and licenses: Academic/Nonprofit Terms; Industry Terms: Not Available to Industry
Depositor comments: RIT mutations (R468, I469, and T535) selectively interfere with NFAT:AP-1 interaction
How to cite: CA-RIT-NFAT1 (IRES-GFP) was a gift from Anjana Rao (Addgene plasmid # 85181 ; http://n2t.net/addgene:85181 ; RRID:Addgene_85181)
